Addgene plasmid #231780: pCMV-mGold2t-Actin-C-18
Purpose: Visualization of actin in mammalian cells using mGold2t
Depositing lab: Francois St-Pierre. Depositing organization: Baylor College of Medicine. Publication: Bright and photostable yellow fluorescent proteins for extended imaging. Lee J, Lai S, Yang S, Zhao S, Blanco FA, Lyons AC, Merino-Urteaga R, Ahrens JF, Nguyen NA, Liu H, Liu Z, Lambert GG, Shaner NC, Chen L, Tolias KF, Zhang J, Ha T, St-Pierre F. Nat Commun. 2025 Apr 4;16(1):3241. doi: 10.1038/s41467-025-58223-5. PubMed 40185748.
Backbone
  Vector backbone: pCMV
  Backbone size w/o insert (bp): 5778
  Vector type: Mammalian Expression
Growth in bacteria
  Bacterial resistance: Kanamycin, 50 μg/mL
  Growth temperature: 37°C
  Growth strain: DH5alpha
  Copy number: High Copy
Gene/Insert
  Gene/Insert name: mGold2t-Actin-C-18
  Species: H. sapiens (human)
  Entrez Gene: ACTB (a.k.a. BKRNS, BNS, BRWS1, CSMH, DDS1, PS1TP5BP1, THC8)
  Promoter: CMV
  Tag / fusion protein: mGold2s (N terminal on insert)
  Cloning method: Unknown
  Sequencing primers: 5′ CMV-F; 3′ SV40pA-R
Terms and licenses: Academic/Nonprofit Terms; Industry Terms: Not Available to Industry
How to cite: pCMV-mGold2t-Actin-C-18 was a gift from Francois St-Pierre (Addgene plasmid # 231780 ; http://n2t.net/addgene:231780 ; RRID:Addgene_231780)
