[The description below was written by a language model from this plasmid's Addgene catalogue record and pLannotate feature annotations shown in this document.]
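Description:
pCMV-mGold2t-Actin-C-18 is a mammalian expression plasmid for labelling the actin cytoskeleton with the yellow fluorescent protein mGold2t, one of a set of bright, photostable YFPs developed for extended imaging. The human cytomegalovirus immediate early enhancer and promoter drive a single fusion open reading frame. The fluorescent protein comes first; the annotation software recognises it as an mGold-related, mVenus-derived sequence. A short gap in the feature coordinates, presumably the linker implied by the "C-18" in the name, separates it from beta-actin (ACTB). The catalogue lists the actin as human. The software's match to the bovine protein simply reflects how conserved actin is. An SV40 polyadenylation signal terminates the transcript, and the short large T antigen fragment annotated just upstream is most likely part of that SV40-derived region rather than a functional coding element. The catalogue's tag field names mGold2s, whereas the plasmid name and stated purpose say mGold2t. The feature table cannot distinguish the two variants.

The backbone has the layout typical of N-terminal fluorescent protein fusion vectors. A high-copy ColE1/pUC-type origin supports propagation in E. coli, and an f1 origin is also present. A single NeoR/KanR gene (Tn5 aminoglycoside phosphotransferase) sits behind tandem bacterial (bla) and SV40 early promoters and is followed by an HSV TK polyadenylation signal. It therefore confers kanamycin resistance in bacteria and could allow G418 selection in mammalian cells. The small ble and bGH poly(A) fragments appear to be vestigial. The "backbone size" given in the catalogue equals the full sequenced length of 5,778 nt, so it probably describes the whole plasmid. The construct is intended for transfection into mammalian cells to visualise actin filaments by fluorescence microscopy.
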