Features (pLannotate 1.2.2; 15 found; start..end, strand, type, name):
      1..304     +  enhancer       CMV enhancer: human cytomegalovirus immediate early enhancer
    305..508     +  promoter       CMV promoter: human cytomegalovirus (CMV) immediate early promoter
    553..1270    +  CDS            mGold (fragment): photostable derivative of mVenus (Lee et al., 2020) mammalian codon-optimized
   1324..2445    +  CDS            ACTB: ACTB_BOVIN - Experimental evidence at protein level: Swiss-Prot protein existence level 1. Actin is a highly conserved protein that polymerizes to produce filaments that form cross-linked networks in the cytoplasm of cells. Actin exists in both monomeric (G-actin) and polymeric (F-actin) forms, both forms playing key functions, such as cell motility and contraction. In addition to their role in the cytoplasmic cytoskeleton, G- and F-actin also localize in the nucleus, and regulate gene transcription and motility and repair of damaged DNA. From Bos taurus (Bovine).
   2471..2555    +  CDS            large T antigen (fragment): large T antigen from SV40 (simian virus 40)
   2578..2699    +  polyA_signal   SV40 poly(A) signal: SV40 polyadenylation signal
   2733..3161    -  rep_origin     f1 ori (sequence partly withheld): f1 bacteriophage origin of replication; arrow indicates direction of (+) strand synthesis
   3188..3292    +  promoter       AmpR promoter: bla
   3361..3571    +  promoter       SV40 promoter: SV40 early promoter
   3614..4408    +  CDS            NeoR/KanR: aminoglycoside phosphotransferase from Tn5; aph(3')-II (or nptII); confers resistance to neomycin, kanamycin, and G418 (Geneticin®)
   4429..4581    +  CDS            ble (fragment): BLE_KLEPN - Experimental evidence at protein level: Swiss-Prot protein existence level 1. Binding protein with a strong affinity to the bleomycin family of antibiotics. Binds to CL990; an antimitotic-antibiotic compound. From Klebsiella pneumoniae.
   4640..4687    +  polyA_signal   HSV TK poly(A) signal: herpes simplex virus thymidine kinase polyadenylation signal (Cole and Stacy, 1985)
   4778..4794    -  polyA_signal   bGH poly(A) signal (fragment): bovine growth hormone polyadenylation signal
   5016..5604    +  rep_origin     ori: high-copy-number ColE1/pMB1/pBR322/pUC origin of replication
   5719..5778    +  enhancer       CMV enhancer (fragment): human cytomegalovirus immediate early enhancer
>Addgene plasmid #231780 | pCMV-mGold2t-Actin-C-18 | addgene full sequence | sequence record 461104 | Addgene NGS Result
CGTTACATAACTTACGGTAAATGGCCCGCCTGGCTGACCGCCCAACGACCCCCGCCCATTGACGTCAATA
ATGACGTATGTTCCCATAGTAACGCCAATAGGGACTTTCCATTGACGTCAATGGGTGGAGTATTTACGGT
AAACTGCCCACTTGGCAGTACATCAAGTGTATCATATGCCAAGTACGCCCCCTATTGACGTCAATGACGG
TAAATGGCCCGCCTGGCATTATGCCCAGTACATGACCTTATGGGACTTTCCTACTTGGCAGTACATCTAC
GTATTAGTCATCGCTATTACCATGGTGATGCGGTTTTGGCAGTACATCAATGGGCGTGGATAGCGGTTTG
ACTCACGGGGATTTCCAAGTCTCCACCCCATTGACGTCAATGGGAGTTTGTTTTGGCACCAAAATCAACG
GGACTTTCCAAAATGTCGTAACAACTCCGCCCCATTGACGCAAATGGGCGGTAGGCGTGTACGGTGGGAG
GTCTATATAAGCAGAGCTGGTTTAGTGAACCGTCAGATCCGCTAGCGCTACCGGTCGCCACCATGGCGAG
CAAGGGCGAGGAGCTGTTCACCGGGGTGGTGCCCATCCTGGTCGAGCTGGACGGCGACATAAACGGCCAC
AAGTTCAGCGTGTCCGGCGAGGGCGAGGGCGATGCCACCTACGGCAAGCTGACCCTGAAGTTCATCTGCA
CCACCGGCAAGCTGCCCGTGCCCTGGCCCACCCTCGTGACCAGCCTGGGCTACGGCCTGCAGTGCTTCGC
CCGCTACCCCGACAACATGAAGCGGCACGACTTCTTCAAGTCCGCCATGCCCGAAGGCTACGTCCAGGAG
CGCACCATCTTCTTCGAGGACGACGGCAACTACAAGACCCGCGCCGAGGTGAAGTTTGAGGGCGGCACCC
TGGTGAACCGCGTCGAGCTGAAGGGCATCGACTTCAAGGAGGACGGCAACATCCTGGGGCACAAGCTGGA
GTACAACTACAACTGCCACAACGTCTTTATCACCGCCGACAGGCAGCAGAACGGCATCAAGGTCAACTTC
AAGATCCGCCACAACATCGAGGTCGGCGGCGTGCAGCTCGCCGACCACTACCAGCAGAACACCCCCATCG
GCGACGGCCCCGTGCTGCTGCCCGACAACCACTACCTGAGCTACCAGACCAAGCTGAGCAAAGACCCCAA
CGAGAAGCGCGATCACATGGTCCTGCTGGAGTTCGTGACCGCCGCCGGGATCACTCTCAGCATGGACGAG
CTGTACAAGTCCGGACTCAGATCTGGCAGCGGTGGAGGCAGCGCATCCGGCGGAAGCGGAAGCGATGATG
ATATCGCCGCGCTCGTCGTCGACAACGGCTCCGGCATGTGCAAGGCCGGCTTCGCGGGCGACGATGCCCC
CCGGGCCGTCTTCCCCTCCATCGTGGGGCGCCCCAGGCACCAGGGCGTGATGGTGGGCATGGGTCAGAAG
GATTCCTATGTGGGCGACGAGGCCCAGAGCAAGAGAGGCATCCTCACCCTGAAGTACCCCATCGAGCACG
GCATCGTCACCAACTGGGACGACATGGAGAAAATCTGGCACCACACCTTCTACAATGAGCTGCGTGTGGC
TCCCGAGGAGCACCCCGTGCTGCTGACCGAGGCCCCCCTGAACCCCAAGGCCAACCGCGAGAAGATGACC
CAGATCATGTTTGAGACCTTCAACACCCCAGCCATGTACGTTGCTATCCAGGCTGTGCTATCCCTGTACG
CCTCTGGCCGTACCACTGGCATCGTGATGGACTCCGGTGACGGGGTCACCCACACTGTGCCCATCTACGA
GGGGTATGCCCTCCCCCATGCCATCCTGCGTCTGGACCTGGCTGGCCGGGACCTGACTGACTACCTCATG
AAGATCCTCACCGAGCGCGGCTACAGCTTCACCACCACGGCCGAGCGGGAAATCGTGCGTGACATTAAGG
AGAAGCTGTGCTACGTCGCCCTGGACTTCGAGCAAGAGATGGCCACGGCTGCTTCCAGCTCCTCCCTGGA
GAAGAGCTACGAGCTGCCTGACGGCCAGGTCATCACCATTGGCAATGAGCGGTTCCGCTGCCCTGAGGCA
CTCTTCCAGCCTTCCTTCCTGGGCATGGAGTCCTGTGGCATCCACGAAACTACCTTCAACTCCATCATGA
AGTGTGACGTGGACATCCGCAAAGACCTGTACGCCAACACAGTGCTGTCTGGCGGCACCACCATGTACCC
TGGCATTGCCGACAGGATGCAGAAGGAGATCACTGCCCTGGCACCCAGCACAATGAAGATCAAGATCATT
GCTCCTCCTGAGCGCAAGTACTCCGTGTGGATCGGCGGCTCCATCCTGGCCTCGCTGTCCACCTTCCAGC
AGATGTGGATCAGCAAGCAGGAGTATGACGAGTCCGGCCCCTCCATCGTCCACCGCAAATGCTTCTAGGG
ATCCACCGGATCTAGATAACTGATCATAATCAGCCATACCACATTTGTAGAGGTTTTACTTGCTTTAAAA
AACCTCCCACACCTCCCCCTGAACCTGAAACATAAAATGAATGCAATTGTTGTTGTTAACTTGTTTATTG
CAGCTTATAATGGTTACAAATAAAGCAATAGCATCACAAATTTCACAAATAAAGCATTTTTTTCACTGCA
TTCTAGTTGTGGTTTGTCCAAACTCATCAATGTATCTTAAGGCGTAAATTGTAAGCGTTAATATTTTGTT
AAAATTCGCGTTAAATTTTTGTTAAATCAGCTCATTTTTTAACCAATAGGCCGAAATCGGCAAAATCCCT
TATAAATCAAAAGAATAGACCGAGATAGGGT
[37 nt withheld, positions 2832-2868]
AAAGAACGTGGACTCCAACGTCAAAGG
[49 nt withheld, positions 2896-2944]
T
[91 nt withheld, positions 2946-3036]
G
[124 nt withheld, positions 3038-3161]
CAGGTGGCACTTTTCGGGGAAATGTGCGCGGAACCCCTATTTGTTTATTTTTCTAAATACATTCAAATAT
GTATCCGCTCATGAGACAATAACCCTGATAAATGCTTCAATAATATTGAAAAAGGAAGAGTCCTGAGGCG
GAAAGAACCAGCTGTGGAATGTGTGTCAGTTAGGGTGTGGAAAGTCCCCAGGCTCCCCAGCAGGCAGAAG
TATGCAAAGCATGCATCTCAATTAGTCAGCAACCATAGTCCCGCCCCTAACTCCGCCCATCCCGCCCCTA
ACTCCGCCCAGTTCCGCCCATTCTCCGCCCCATGGCTGACTAATTTTTTTTATTTATGCAGAGGCCGAGG
CCGCCTCGGCCTCTGAGCTATTCCAGAAGTAGTGAGGAGGCTTTTTTGGAGGCCTAGGCTTTTGCAAAGA
TCGATCAAGAGACAGGATGAGGATCGTTTCGCATGATTGAACAAGATGGATTGCACGCAGGTTCTCCGGC
CGCTTGGGTGGAGAGGCTATTCGGCTATGACTGGGCACAACAGACAATCGGCTGCTCTGATGCCGCCGTG
TTCCGGCTGTCAGCGCAGGGGCGCCCGGTTCTTTTTGTCAAGACCGACCTGTCCGGTGCCCTGAATGAAC
TGCAAGACGAGGCAGCGCGGCTATCGTGGCTGGCCACGACGGGCGTTCCTTGCGCAGCTGTGCTCGACGT
TGTCACTGAAGCGGGAAGGGACTGGCTGCTATTGGGCGAAGTGCCGGGGCAGGATCTCCTGTCATCTCAC
CTTGCTCCTGCCGAGAAAGTATCCATCATGGCTGATGCAATGCGGCGGCTGCATACGCTTGATCCGGCTA
CCTGCCCATTCGACCACCAAGCGAAACATCGCATCGAGCGAGCACGTACTCGGATGGAAGCCGGTCTTGT
CGATCAGGATGATCTGGACGAAGAGCATCAGGGGCTCGCGCCAGCCGAACTGTTCGCCAGGCTCAAGGCG
AGCATGCCCGACGGCGAGGATCTCGTCGTGACCCATGGCGATGCCTGCTTGCCGAATATCATGGTGGAAA
ATGGCCGCTTTTCTGGATTCATCGACTGTGGCCGGCTGGGTGTGGCGGACCGCTATCAGGACATAGCGTT
GGCTACCCGTGATATTGCTGAAGAGCTTGGCGGCGAATGGGCTGACCGCTTCCTCGTGCTTTACGGTATC
GCCGCTCCCGATTCGCAGCGCATCGCCTTCTATCGCCTTCTTGACGAGTTCTTCTGAGCGGGACTCTGGG
GTTCGAAATGACCGACCAAGCGACGCCCAACCTGCCATCACGAGATTTCGATTCCACCGCCGCCTTCTAT
GAAAGGTTGGGCTTCGGAATCGTTTTCCGGGACGCCGGCTGGATGATCCTCCAGCGCGGGGATCTCATGC
TGGAGTTCTTCGCCCACCCTAGGGGGAGGCTAACTGAAACACGGAAGGAGACAATACCGGAAGGAACCCG
CGCTATGACGGCAATAAAAAGACAGAATAAAACGCACGGTGTTGGGTCGTTTGTTCATAAACGCGGGGTT
CGGTCCCAGGGCTGGCACTCTGTCGATACCCCACCGAGACCCCATTGGGGCCAATACGCCCGCGTTTCTT
CCTTTTCCCCACCCCACCCCCCAAGTTCGGGTGAAGGCCCAGGGCTCGCAGCCAACGTCGGGGCGGCAGG
CCCTGCCATAGCCTCAGGTTACTCATATATACTTTAGATTGATTTAAAACTTCATTTTTAATTTAAAAGG
ATCTAGGTGAAGATCCTTTTTGATAATCTCATGACCAAAATCCCTTAACGTGAGTTTTCGTTCCACTGAG
CGTCAGACCCCGTAGAAAAGATCAAAGGATCTTCTTGAGATCCTTTTTTTCTGCGCGTAATCTGCTGCTT
GCAAACAAAAAAACCACCGCTACCAGCGGTGGTTTGTTTGCCGGATCAAGAGCTACCAACTCTTTTTCCG
AAGGTAACTGGCTTCAGCAGAGCGCAGATACCAAATACTGTTCTTCTAGTGTAGCCGTAGTTAGGCCACC
ACTTCAAGAACTCTGTAGCACCGCCTACATACCTCGCTCTGCTAATCCTGTTACCAGTGGCTGCTGCCAG
TGGCGATAAGTCGTGTCTTACCGGGTTGGACTCAAGACGATAGTTACCGGATAAGGCGCAGCGGTCGGGC
TGAACGGGGGGTTCGTGCACACAGCCCAGCTTGGAGCGAACGACCTACACCGAACTGAGATACCTACAGC
GTGAGCTATGAGAAAGCGCCACGCTTCCCGAAGGGAGAAAGGCGGACAGGTATCCGGTAAGCGGCAGGGT
CGGAACAGGAGAGCGCACGAGGGAGCTTCCAGGGGGAAACGCCTGGTATCTTTATAGTCCTGTCGGGTTT
CGCCACCTCTGACTTGAGCGTCGATTTTTGTGATGCTCGTCAGGGGGGCGGAGCCTATGGAAAAACGCCA
GCAACGCGGCCTTTTTACGGTTCCTGGCCTTTTGCTGGCCTTTTGCTCACATGTTCTTTCCTGCGTTATC
CCCTGATTCTGTGGATAACCGTATTACCGCCATGCATTAGTTATTAATAGTAATCAATTACGGGGTCATT
AGTTCATAGCCCATATATGGAGTTCCG
